Addgene plasmid #35924: pcDNA-Wnt1-V5
Depositing lab: Marian Waterman. Depositing organization: University of California, Irvine. Publication: A uniform human Wnt expression library reveals a shared secretory pathway and unique signaling activities. Najdi R, Proffitt K, Sprowl S, Kaur S, Yu J, Covey TM, Virshup DM, Waterman ML. Differentiation. 2012 Sep;84(2):203-13. doi: 10.1016/j.diff.2012.06.004. Epub 2012 Jul 9. PubMed 22784633.
Backbone
  Vector backbone: pcDNA3.2/V5-DEST
  Backbone manufacturer: Invitrogen
  Backbone size w/o insert (bp): 7711
  Vector type: Mammalian Expression
Growth in bacteria
  Bacterial resistance: Ampicillin, 100 μg/mL
  Growth temperature: 37°C
  Growth strain: DH5alpha
  Copy number: High Copy
Gene/Insert
  Gene/Insert name: Wnt1 (alt name: Wnt1)
  Species: H. sapiens (human)
  Insert size (bp): 1119
  Mutation: None
  Entrez Gene: WNT1 (a.k.a. BMND16, INT1, OI15)
  Promoter: CMV
  Tag / fusion protein: V5 (C terminal on backbone)
  Cloning method: Restriction Enzyme
  Sequencing primers: 5′ T7-FWD; 3′ V5-Reverse
Terms and licenses: Academic/Nonprofit Terms; Industry Terms: Not Available to Industry
How to cite: pcDNA-Wnt1-V5 was a gift from Marian Waterman (Addgene plasmid # 35924 ; http://n2t.net/addgene:35924 ; RRID:Addgene_35924)
