[The description below was written by a language model from this plasmid's Addgene catalogue record and pLannotate feature annotations shown in this document.]
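Description:
pcDNA-Wnt1-V5 is a mammalian expression plasmid carrying the unmutated human WNT1 open reading frame in the Invitrogen pcDNA3.2/V5-DEST backbone. It is propagated in E. coli as a high-copy plasmid through a ColE1/pUC-type origin and selected with ampicillin via the β-lactamase gene. An f1 origin is also present. For selection in mammalian cells, an SV40 enhancer/early promoter drives a neomycin phosphotransferase (neo) cassette that ends in an SV40 polyadenylation signal, which allows stable lines to be selected with G418. The annotated sequence is 6,651 nt, shorter than the listed size of the empty destination vector. This fits with loss of the Gateway selection cassette when the insert replaced it.

The expression unit consists of the human cytomegalovirus immediate-early enhancer and promoter, followed by a T7 promoter that serves for in vitro transcription and as a sequencing primer site. The WNT1 coding sequence sits between attB1 and attB2 sites. These point to Gateway recombination into the destination vector, although the catalogue entry lists the cloning method as restriction enzyme. Downstream of attB2 is the backbone-encoded V5 epitope, recorded as a C-terminal tag on the Wnt1 protein, and the transcript is terminated by the HSV thymidine kinase polyadenylation signal. Several short annotations, such as the HIV-1 LTR, bGH poly(A), ble and lacI fragments, are probably backbone remnants or partial sequence matches rather than functional elements.

The plasmid belongs to a uniform library of human Wnt expression constructs built to compare the secretion and signalling activities of different Wnt ligands. The V5 tag allows each family member to be detected with a single common antibody.
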