Features (pLannotate 1.2.2; 23 found; start..end, strand, type, name):
     36..80      -  misc_feature   bom (fragment): basis of mobility region from pBR322
    235..614     +  enhancer       CMV enhancer: human cytomegalovirus immediate early enhancer
    615..818     +  promoter       CMV promoter: human cytomegalovirus (CMV) immediate early promoter
    814..847     +  LTR            5' LTR (truncated) (fragment): truncated 5' long terminal repeat (LTR) from HIV-1
    863..881     +  promoter       T7 promoter: promoter for bacteriophage T7 RNA polymerase
    911..935     +  protein_bind   attB1: mutant version of attB; recombination site for the Gateway® BP reaction BP Clonase™
    956..2065    +  CDS            WNT1: WNT1_HUMAN - Also known as INT1. Experimental evidence at protein level: Swiss-Prot protein existence level 1. Ligand for members of the frizzled family of seven transmembrane receptors (Probable). Acts in the canonical Wnt signaling pathway by promoting beta-catenin-dependent transcriptional activation (PubMed:23499309, PubMed:26902720, PubMed:28528193, PubMed:23656646). In some developmental processes, is also a ligand for the coreceptor RYK, thus triggering Wnt signaling (By similarity). Plays an essential role in the development of the embryonic brain and central nervous system (CNS) (By s
   2091..2115    -  protein_bind   attB2: mutant version of attB; recombination site for the Gateway® BP reaction BP Clonase™
   2141..2182    +  CDS            V5 tag: epitope tag from simian virus 5
   2266..2314    +  polyA_signal   HSV TK poly(A) signal: herpes simplex virus thymidine kinase polyadenylation signal (Cole and Stacy, 1985)
   2405..2421    -  polyA_signal   bGH poly(A) signal (fragment): bovine growth hormone polyadenylation signal
   2516..2944    +  rep_origin     f1 ori (sequence partly withheld): f1 bacteriophage origin of replication; arrow indicates direction of (+) strand synthesis
   2958..3287    +  promoter       SV40 promoter: SV40 enhancer and early promoter
   3354..4145    +  CDS            neo: KKA2_KLEPN - Also known as kan, nptII. Experimental evidence at protein level: Swiss-Prot protein existence level 1. Resistance to kanamycin, neomycin, paromomycin, ribostamycin, butirosin and gentamicin B. From Klebsiella pneumoniae.
   4171..4329    +  CDS            ble (fragment): BLE_KLEPN - Experimental evidence at protein level: Swiss-Prot protein existence level 1. Binding protein with a strong affinity to the bleomycin family of antibiotics. Binds to CL990; an antimitotic-antibiotic compound. From Klebsiella pneumoniae.
   4324..4445    +  polyA_signal   SV40 poly(A) signal: SV40 polyadenylation signal
   4518..4534    -  protein_bind   lac operator: The lac repressor binds to the lac operator to inhibit transcription in E. coli. This inhibition can be relieved by adding lactose or isopropyl-β-D-thiogalactopyranoside (IPTG). lac repressor encoded by lacI
   4542..4572    -  promoter       lac promoter: promoter for the E. coli lac operon
   4587..4608    -  protein_bind   CAP binding site: CAP binding activates transcription in the presence of cAMP. E. coli catabolite activator protein
   4621..4713    -  CDS            lacI (fragment): lac repressor; lacI; The lac repressor binds to the lac operator to inhibit transcription in E. coli. This inhibition can be relieved by adding lactose or isopropyl-β-D-thiogalactopyranoside (IPTG).
   4896..5484    -  rep_origin     ori: high-copy-number ColE1/pMB1/pBR322/pUC origin of replication
   5655..6515    -  CDS            AmpR: β-lactamase; bla; confers resistance to ampicillin, carbenicillin, and related antibiotics
   6516..6620    -  promoter       AmpR promoter: bla
>Addgene plasmid #35924 | pcDNA-Wnt1-V5 | depositor full sequence | sequence record 44190 | pcDNA-Wnt1-V5 sequence 6651 bps
GACGGATCGGGAGATCTCCCGATCCCCTATGGTCGACTCTCAGTACAATCTGCTCTGATGCCGCATAGTT
AAGCCAGTATCTGCTCCCTGCTTGTGTGTTGGAGGTCGCTGAGTAGTGCGCGAGCAAAATTTAAGCTACA
ACAAGGCAAGGCTTGACCGACAATTGCATGAAGAATCTGCTTAGGGTTAGGCGTTTTGCGCTGCTTCGCG
ATGTACGGGCCAGATATACGCGTTGACATTGATTATTGACTAGTTATTAATAGTAATCAATTACGGGGTC
ATTAGTTCATAGCCCATATATGGAGTTCCGCGTTACATAACTTACGGTAAATGGCCCGCCTGGCTGACCG
CCCAACGACCCCCGCCCATTGACGTCAATAATGACGTATGTTCCCATAGTAACGCCAATAGGGACTTTCC
ATTGACGTCAATGGGTGGACTATTTACGGTAAACTGCCCACTTGGCAGTACATCAAGTGTATCATATGCC
AAGTACGCCCCCTATTGACGTCAATGACGGTAAATGGCCCGCCTGGCATTATGCCCAGTACATGACCTTA
TGGGACTTTCCTACTTGGCAGTACATCTACGTATTAGTCATCGCTATTACCATGGTGATGCGGTTTTGGC
AGTACATCAATGGGCGTGGATAGCGGTTTGACTCACGGGGATTTCCAAGTCTCCACCCCATTGACGTCAA
TGGGAGTTTGTTTTGGCACCAAAATCAACGGGACTTTCCAAAATGTCGTAACAACTCCGCCCCATTGACG
CAAATGGGCGGTAGGCGTGTACGGTGGGAGGTCTATATAAGCAGAGCTCTCTGGCTAACTAGAGAACCCA
CTGCTTACTGGCTTATCGAAATTAATACGACTCACTATAGGGAGACCCAAGCTGGCTAGTTAAGCTATCA
ACAAGTTTGTACAAAAAAGCAGGCTCCGCGGCCGCCCCCTTCACCATGGGGCTCTGGGCGCTGTTGCCTG
GCTGGGTTTCTGCTACGCTGCTGCTGGCGCTGGCCGCTCTGCCCGCAGCCCTGGCTGCCAACAGCAGTGG
CCGATGGTGGGGTATTGTGAACGTAGCCTCCTCCACGAACCTGCTTACAGACTCCAAGAGTCTGCAACTG
GTACTCGAGCCCAGTCTGCAGCTGTTGAGCCGCAAACAGCGGCGTCTGATACGCCAAAATCCGGGGATCC
TGCACAGCGTGAGTGGGGGGCTGCAGAGTGCCGTGCGCGAGTGCAAGTGGCAGTTCCGGAATCGCCGCTG
GAACTGTCCCACTGCTCCAGGGCCCCACCTCTTCGGCAAGATCGTCAACCGAGGCTGTCGAGAAACGGCG
TTTATCTTCGCTATCACCTCCGCCGGGGTCACCCATTCGGTGGCGCGCTCCTGCTCAGAAGGTTCCATCG
AATCCTGCACGTGTGACTACCGGCGGCGCGGCCCCGGGGGCCCCGACTGGCACTGGGGGGGCTGCAGCGA
CAACATTGACTTCGGCCGCCTCTTCGGCCGGGAGTTCGTGGACTCCGGGGAGAAGGGGCGGGACCTGCGC
TTCCTCATGAACCTTCACAACAACGAGGCAGGCCGTACGACCGTATTCTCCGAGATGCGCCAGGAGTGCA
AGTGCCACGGGATGTCCGGCTCATGCACGGTGCGCACGTGCTGGATGCGGCTGCCCACGCTGCGCGCCGT
GGGCGATGTGCTGCGCGACCGCTTCGACGGCGCCTCGCGCGTCCTGTACGGCAACCGCGGCAGCAACCGC
GCTTCGCGGGCGGAGCTGCTGCGCCTGGAGCCGGAAGACCCGGCCCACAAACCGCCCTCCCCCCACGACC
TCGTCTACTTCGAGAAATCGCCCAACTTCTGCACGTACAGCGGACGCCTGGGCACAGCAGGCACGGCAGG
GCGCGCCTGTAACAGCTCGTCGCCCGCGCTGGACGGCTGCGAGCTGCTCTGCTGCGGCAGGGGCCACCGC
ACGCGCACGCAGCGCGTCACCGAGCGCTGCAACTGCACCTTCCACTGGTGCTGCCACGTCAGCTGCCGCA
ACTGCACGCACACGCGCGTACTGCACGAGTGTCTGTGCATTCTGAAGGGTGGGCGCGCCGACCCAGCTTT
CTTGTACAAAGTGGTTGATCTAGAGGGCCCGCGGTTCGAAGGTAAGCCTATCCCTAACCCTCTCCTCGGT
CTCGATTCTACGCGTACCGGTTAGTAATGAGTTTAAACGGGGGAGGCTAACTGAAACACGGAAGGAGACA
ATACCGGAAGGAACCCGCGCTATGACGGCAATAAAAAGACAGAATAAAACGCACGGGTGTTGGGTCGTTT
GTTCATAAACGCGGGGTTCGGTCCCAGGGCTGGCACTCTGTCGATACCCCACCGAGACCCCATTGGGGCC
AATACGCCCGCGTTTCTTCCTTTTCCCCACCCCACCCCCCAAGTTCGGGTGAAGGCCCAGGGCTCGCAGC
CAACGTCGGGGCGGCAGGCCCTGCCATAGCAGATCTGCGCAGCTGGGGCTCTAGGGGGTATCCCC
[124 nt withheld, positions 2516-2639]
C
[32 nt withheld, positions 2641-2672]
CA
[57 nt withheld, positions 2675-2731]
A
[49 nt withheld, positions 2733-2781]
CCTTTGACGTTGGAGTCCACGTTCTTT
[37 nt withheld, positions 2809-2845]
ACCCTATCTCGGTCTATTCTTTTGATTTATAAGGGATTTTGGGGATTTCGGCCTATTGGTTAAAAAATGA
GCTGATTTAACAAAAATTTAACGCGAATTAATTCTGTGGAATGTGTGTCAGTTAGGGTGTGGAAAGTCCC
CAGGCTCCCCAGCAGGCAGAAGTATGCAAAGCATGCATCTCAATTAGTCAGCAACCAGGTGTGGAAAGTC
CCCAGGCTCCCCAGCAGGCAGAAGTATGCAAAGCATGCATCTCAATTAGTCAGCAACCATAGTCCCGCCC
CTAACTCCGCCCATCCCGCCCCTAACTCCGCCCAGTTCCGCCCATTCTCCGCCCCATGGCTGACTAATTT
TTTTTATTTATGCAGAGGCCGAGGCCGCCTCTGCCTCTGAGCTATTCCAGAAGTAGTGAGGAGGCTTTTT
TGGAGGCCTAGGCTTTTGCAAAAAGCTCCCGGGAGCTTGTATATCCATTTTCGGATCTGATCAAGAGACA
GGATGAGGATCGTTTCGCATGATTGAACAAGATGGATTGCACGCAGGTTCTCCGGCCGCTTGGGTGGAGA
GGCTATTCGGCTATGACTGGGCACAACAGACAATCGGCTGCTCTGATGCCGCCGTGTTCCGGCTGTCAGC
GCAGGGGCGCCCGGTTCTTTTTGTCAAGACCGACCTGTCCGGTGCCCTGAATGAACTGCAGGACGAGGCA
GCGCGGCTATCGTGGCTGGCCACGACGGGCGTTCCTTGCGCAGCTGTGCTCGACGTTGTCACTGAAGCGG
GAAGGGACTGGCTGCTATTGGGCGAAGTGCCGGGGCAGGATCTCCTGTCATCTCACCTTGCTCCTGCCGA
GAAAGTATCCATCATGGCTGATGCAATGCGGCGGCTGCATACGCTTGATCCGGCTACCTGCCCATTCGAC
CACCAAGCGAAACATCGCATCGAGCGAGCACGTACTCGGATGGAAGCCGGTCTTGTCGATCAGGATGATC
TGGACGAAGAGCATCAGGGGCTCGCGCCAGCCGAACTGTTCGCCAGGCTCAAGGCGCGCATGCCCGACGG
CGAGGATCTCGTCGTGACCCATGGCGATGCCTGCTTGCCGAATATCATGGTGGAAAATGGCCGCTTTTCT
GGATTCATCGACTGTGGCCGGCTGGGTGTGGCGGACCGCTATCAGGACATAGCGTTGGCTACCCGTGATA
TTGCTGAAGAGCTTGGCGGCGAATGGGCTGACCGCTTCCTCGTGCTTTACGGTATCGCCGCTCCCGATTC
GCAGCGCATCGCCTTCTATCGCCTTCTTGACGAGTTCTTCTGAGCGGGACTCTGGGGTTCGCGAAATGAC
CGACCAAGCGACGCCCAACCTGCCATCACGAGATTTCGATTCCACCGCCGCCTTCTATGAAAGGTTGGGC
TTCGGAATCGTTTTCCGGGACGCCGGCTGGATGATCCTCCAGCGCGGGGATCTCATGCTGGAGTTCTTCG
CCCACCCCAACTTGTTTATTGCAGCTTATAATGGTTACAAATAAAGCAATAGCATCACAAATTTCACAAA
TAAAGCATTTTTTTCACTGCATTCTAGTTGTGGTTTGTCCAAACTCATCAATGTATCTTATCATGTCTGT
ATACCGTCGACCTCTAGCTAGAGCTTGGCGTAATCATGGTCATAGCTGTTTCCTGTGTGAAATTGTTATC
CGCTCACAATTCCACACAACATACGAGCCGGAAGCATAAAGTGTAAAGCCTGGGGTGCCTAATGAGTGAG
CTAACTCACATTAATTGCGTTGCGCTCACTGCCCGCTTTCCAGTCGGGAAACCTGTCGTGCCAGCTGCAT
TAATGAATCGGCCAACGCGCGGGGAGAGGCGGTTTGCGTATTGGGCGCTCTTCCGCTTCCTCGCTCACTG
ACTCGCTGCGCTCGGTCGTTCGGCTGCGGCGAGCGGTATCAGCTCACTCAAAGGCGGTAATACGGTTATC
CACAGAATCAGGGGATAACGCAGGAAAGAACATGTGAGCAAAAGGCCAGCAAAAGGCCAGGAACCGTAAA
AAGGCCGCGTTGCTGGCGTTTTTCCATAGGCTCCGCCCCCCTGACGAGCATCACAAAAATCGACGCTCAA
GTCAGAGGTGGCGAAACCCGACAGGACTATAAAGATACCAGGCGTTTCCCCCTGGAAGCTCCCTCGTGCG
CTCTCCTGTTCCGACCCTGCCGCTTACCGGATACCTGTCCGCCTTTCTCCCTTCGGGAAGCGTGGCGCTT
TCTCAATGCTCACGCTGTAGGTATCTCAGTTCGGTGTAGGTCGTTCGCTCCAAGCTGGGCTGTGTGCACG
AACCCCCCGTTCAGCCCGACCGCTGCGCCTTATCCGGTAACTATCGTCTTGAGTCCAACCCGGTAAGACA
CGACTTATCGCCACTGGCAGCAGCCACTGGTAACAGGATTAGCAGAGCGAGGTATGTAGGCGGTGCTACA
GAGTTCTTGAAGTGGTGGCCTAACTACGGCTACACTAGAAGGACAGTATTTGGTATCTGCGCTCTGCTGA
AGCCAGTTACCTTCGGAAAAAGAGTTGGTAGCTCTTGATCCGGCAAACAAACCACCGCTGGTAGCGGTGG
TTTTTTTGTTTGCAAGCAGCAGATTACGCGCAGAAAAAAAGGATCTCAAGAAGATCCTTTGATCTTTTCT
ACGGGGTCTGACGCTCAGTGGAACGAAAACTCACGTTAAGGGATTTTGGTCATGAGATTATCAAAAAGGA
TCTTCACCTAGATCCTTTTAAATTAAAAATGAAGTTTTAAATCAATCTAAAGTATATATGAGTAAACTTG
GTCTGACAGTTACCAATGCTTAATCAGTGAGGCACCTATCTCAGCGATCTGTCTATTTCGTTCATCCATA
GTTGCCTGACTCCCCGTCGTGTAGATAACTACGATACGGGAGGGCTTACCATCTGGCCCCAGTGCTGCAA
TGATACCGCGAGACCCACGCTCACCGGCTCCAGATTTATCAGCAATAAACCAGCCAGCCGGAAGGGCCGA
GCGCAGAAGTGGTCCTGCAACTTTATCCGCCTCCATCCAGTCTATTAATTGTTGCCGGGAAGCTAGAGTA
AGTAGTTCGCCAGTTAATAGTTTGCGCAACGTTGTTGCCATTGCTACAGGCATCGTGGTGTCACGCTCGT
CGTTTGGTATGGCTTCATTCAGCTCCGGTTCCCAACGATCAAGGCGAGTTACATGATCCCCCATGTTGTG
CAAAAAAGCGGTTAGCTCCTTCGGTCCTCCGATCGTTGTCAGAAGTAAGTTGGCCGCAGTGTTATCACTC
ATGGTTATGGCAGCACTGCATAATTCTCTTACTGTCATGCCATCCGTAAGATGCTTTTCTGTGACTGGTG
AGTACTCAACCAAGTCATTCTGAGAATAGTGTATGCGGCGACCGAGTTGCTCTTGCCCGGCGTCAATACG
GGATAATACCGCGCCACATAGCAGAACTTTAAAAGTGCTCATCATTGGAAAACGTTCTTCGGGGCGAAAA
CTCTCAAGGATCTTACCGCTGTTGAGATCCAGTTCGATGTAACCCACTCGTGCACCCAACTGATCTTCAG
CATCTTTTACTTTCACCAGCGTTTCTGGGTGAGCAAAAACAGGAAGGCAAAATGCCGCAAAAAAGGGAAT
AAGGGCGACACGGAAATGTTGAATACTCATACTCTTCCTTTTTCAATATTATTGAAGCATTTATCAGGGT
TATTGTCTCATGAGCGGATACATATTTGAATGTATTTAGAAAAATAAACAAATAGGGGTTCCGCGCACAT
TTCCCCGAAAAGTGCCACCTGACGTC
