>Addgene plasmid #35924 | pcDNA-Wnt1-V5 | addgene partial sequence | sequence record 50922 | TK-pA-R 5'-ttgtctccttccgtgtttca-3'
CTCATTACTAACCGGTACGCGTAGAATCGAGACCGAGGAGAGGGTTAGGGATAGGCTTACCTTCGAACCG
CGGGCCCTCTAGATCAACCACTTTGTACAAGAAAGCTGGGTCGGCGCGCCCACCCTTCAGAATGCACAGA
CACTCGTGCAGTACGCGCGTGTGCGTGCAGTTGCGGCAGCTGACGTGGCAGCACCAGTGGAAGGTGCAGT
TGCAGCGCTCGGTGACGCGCTGCGTGCGCGTGCGGTGGCCCCTGCCGCAGCAGAGCAGCTCGCAGCCGTC
CAGCGCGGGCGACGAGCTGTTACAGGCGCGCCCTGCCGTGCCTGCTGTGCCCAGGCGTCCGCTGTACGTG
CAGAAGTTGGGCGATTTCTCGAAGTAGACGAGGTCGTGGGGGGAGGGCGGTTTGTGGGCCGGGTCTTCCG
GCTCCAGGCGCAGCAGCTCCGCCCGCGAAGCGCGGTTGCTGCCGCGGTTGCCGTACAGGACGCGCGAGGC
GCCGTCGAAGCGGTCGCGCAGCACATCGCCCACGGCGCGCAGCGTGGGCAGCCGCATCCAGCACGTGCGC
ACCGTGCATGAGCCGGACATCCCGTGGCACTTGCACTCCTGGCGCATCTCGGAGAATACGGTCGTACGGC
CTGCCTCGTTGTTGTGAAGGTTCATGAGGAAGCGCAGGTCCCGCCCCTTCTCCCCGGAGTCCACGAACTC
CCGGCCGAAGAGGCGGCCGAAGTCAATGTTGTCGCTGCAGCCCCCCCAGTGCCAGTCGGGGCCCCCGGGG
CCGCGCCGCCGGTAGTCACACGTGCAGGATTCGATGGAACCTTCTGAGCAGGAGCGCGCCACCGAATGGG
TGACCCCGGCGGAAGTGATAGCGAAGATAAACGCC
